Addgene plasmid #23543: pDONR223-PAK1
Depositing lab: William Hahn & David Root. Depositing organization: Dana-Farber Cancer Institute. Publication: COT drives resistance to RAF inhibition through MAP kinase pathway reactivation. Johannessen CM, Boehm JS, Kim SY, Thomas SR, Wardwell L, Johnson LA, Emery CM, Stransky N, Cogdill AP, Barretina J, Caponigro G, Hieronymus H, Murray RR, Salehi-Ashtiani K, Hill DE, Vidal M, Zhao JJ, Yang X, Alkan O, Kim S, Harris JL, Wilson CJ, Myer VE, Finan PM, Root DE, Roberts TM, Golub T, Flaherty KT, Dummer R, Weber BL, Sellers WR, Schlegel R, Wargo JA, Hahn WC, Garraway LA. Nature. 2010 Dec 16;468(7326):968-72. doi: 10.1038/nature09627 PubMed 21107320.
Backbone
  Vector backbone: pDONR223
  Backbone manufacturer: Invitrogen
  Backbone size w/o insert (bp): 5005
  Vector type: Gateway Donor vector
Growth in bacteria
  Bacterial resistance: Spectinomycin, 50 μg/mL
  Growth temperature: 37°C
  Growth strain: DH5alpha
  Copy number: High Copy
Gene/Insert
  Gene/Insert name: PAK1 (alt name: p21/Cdc42/Rac1-activated kinase 1 (STE20 homolog, yeast))
  Species: H. sapiens (human)
  Insert size (bp): 1638
  Entrez Gene: PAK1 (a.k.a. IDDMSSD, PAKalpha, alpha-PAK, p65-PAK)
  Cloning method: Gateway Cloning
  Sequencing primers: 5′ M13pUC-fwd; 3′ M13rev
Terms and licenses: Academic/Nonprofit Terms; Industry Terms: Not Available to Industry
Depositor comments: The ORF has no Stop codon. This design enables easy recombination into a destination vector to add an epitope tag of choice and Stop codon to the ORF. Do NOT use this plasmid directly for transfections. A set of 4 custom lentiviral vectors is available ( pLX301 (http://www.addgene.org/25895/) , pLX302 (http://www.addgene.org/25896/) , pLX303 (http://www.addgene.org/25897/) , pLX304 (http://www.addgene.org/25890/) ) to be used to express these ORFs in mammalian cells. These plasmids are not included in the kit and must be ordered separately.
How to cite: pDONR223-PAK1 was a gift from William Hahn & David Root (Addgene plasmid # 23543 ; http://n2t.net/addgene:23543 ; RRID:Addgene_23543)
