[The description below was written by a language model from this plasmid's Addgene catalogue record.]
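Description:
pDONR223-PAK1 is a Gateway entry clone built on the Invitrogen pDONR223 donor backbone (about 5 kb without insert) and carrying the open reading frame of human PAK1, the p21/Cdc42/Rac1-activated serine/threonine kinase 1, as an insert of roughly 1.6 kb. It is a bacterial cloning plasmid only. It is maintained at high copy number in standard E. coli cloning strains and selected with spectinomycin. The record does not include a feature table, so the origin of replication and the exact recombination sites are not itemised. As the product of Gateway cloning into a donor vector, the ORF would normally be flanked by attL-type sites that allow LR recombination into a destination vector, and the listed M13 forward and reverse sequencing primers read across the insert from the backbone.

The PAK1 ORF has no stop codon. This "open" format lets the coding sequence be transferred in frame into a destination vector that supplies a C-terminal epitope tag of choice and the terminating codon. No promoter for eukaryotic expression is recorded, and the depositors state that the plasmid should not be used directly for transfection. It serves instead as a shuttle source of the ORF. The depositors point to a companion set of four lentiviral destination vectors (pLX301 to pLX304), obtained separately, for expressing the ORF in mammalian cells. The clone belongs to a kit of kinase ORFs associated with a study that identified drivers of resistance to RAF inhibition through reactivation of the MAP kinase pathway, so its typical use is in gain-of-function expression experiments and screens.
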