>Addgene plasmid #23543 | pDONR223-PAK1 | depositor partial sequence | sequence record 10782 | Author sequence, M13pUC-fwd
GGGGGGGGCGGCGCCTGAAAATAGCCGGGCCCAATATGATTTTATTTTGACTGATAGTGACCTGTTCGTT
GCAACAAATTGATGAGCAATGCTTTTTTATAATGCCAACTTTGTACAAAAAAGTTGGCACCATGTCAAAT
AACGGCCTAGACATTCAAGACAAACCCCCAGCCCCTCCGATGAGAAATACCAGCACTATGATTGGAGCCG
GCAGCAAAGATGCTGGAACCCTAAACCATGGTTCTAAACCTCTGCCTCCAAACCCAGAGGAGAAGAAAAA
GAAGGACCGATTTTACCGATCCATTTTACCTGGAGATAAAACAAATAAAAAGAAAGAGAAAGAGCGGCCA
GAGATTTCTCTCCCTTCAGATTTTGAACACACAATTCATGTCGGTTTTGATGCTGTCACAGGGGAGTTTA
CGGGAATGCCAGAGCAGTGGGCCCGCTTGCTTCAGACATCAAATATCACTAAGTCGGAGCAGAAGAAAAA
CCCGCAGGCTGTTCTGGATGTGTTGGAGTTTTACAACTCGAAGAAGACATCCAACAGCCAGAAATACATG
AGCTTTACAGATAAGTCAGCTGAGGATTACAATTCTTCTAATGCCTTGAATGTGAAGGCTGTGTCTGAGA
CTCCTGCAGTGCCACCAGTTTCAGAAAATGAGGATGATGATGATGATGATGCTACCCCACCACCAGTGAT
TGCTCCACGCCCAGAGCACACAAAATCTGTATACACACGGTCTGTGATTGAACCACTTCCTGTCACTCCA
ACTCGGGAAGTGGCTACCTCCTCCTTTTCACCCTCTGAAAATTACACCCACTCCCCCAGAAGGTTTGGAC
C
