>Addgene plasmid #23543 | pDONR223-PAK1 | addgene partial sequence | sequence record 29451 | 23543 with M13pUC-fwd
TAGCTCGGGCCCAATAATGATTTTATTTTGACTGATAGTGACCTGTTCGTTGCAACAAATTGATGAGCAA
TGCTTTTTTATAATGCCAACTTTGTACAAAAAAGTTGGCACCATGTCAAATAACGGCCTAGACATTCAAG
ACAAACCCCCAGCCCCTCCGATGAGAAATACCAGCACTATGATTGGAGCCGGCAGCAAAGATGCTGGAAC
CCTAAACCATGGTTCTAAACCTCTGCCTCCAAACCCAGAGGAGAAGAAAAAGAAGGACCGATTTTACCGA
TCCATTTTACCTGGAGATAAAACAAATAAAAAGAAAGAGAAAGAGCGGCCAGAGATTTCTCTCCCTTCAG
ATTTTGAACACACAATTCATGTCGGTTTTGATGCTGTCACAGGGGAGTTTACGGGAATGCCAGAGCAGTG
GGCCCGCTTGCTTCAGACATCAAATATCACTAAGTCGGAGCAGAAGAAAAACCCGCAGGCTGTTCTGGAT
GTGTTGGAGTTTTACAACTCGAAGAAGACATCCAACAGCCAGAAATACATGAGCTTTACAGATAAGTCAG
CTGAGGATTACAATTCTTCTAATGCCTTGAATGTGAAGGCTGTGTCTGAGACTCCTGCAGTGCCACCAGT
TTCAGAAGATGAGGATGATGATGATGATGATGCTACCCCACCACCAGTGATTGCTCCACGCCCAGAGCAC
ACAAAATCTGTATACACACGGTCTGTGATTGAACCACTTCCTGTCACTCCAACTCGGGACGTG
