>Addgene plasmid #23543 | pDONR223-PAK1 | depositor partial sequence | sequence record 47067 | Author sequence, M13-rev
GGGAAACAGCTATGAACCATGTATACGACTCACTATAGGGGATATCAGCTGGATGGCAAATAATGATTTT
ATTTTGACTGATAGTGACCTGTTCGTTGCAACAAATTGATAAGCAATGCTTTCTTATAATGCCAACTTTG
TACAAGAAAGTTGGCAAGTGATTGTTCTTTGTTGCCTCCTTAGCTGCAGCAATCAGTGGAGTGAGGCTGG
AGAGGGGCTTGGCAATCTTCAGGAATTGATGCTGTAGCAGCTCTTTAGCTGAACCTCTCTTCTCCACATC
CATCTCGAGACAGCGGTTCAGAAAGTCCCGGAAGATAGCTGACAGCTTCTCTGGGTTCTGAAGTTCTGGG
GTCCCATTGGTGGCAATGAGGTACAAGGCTCTCAGAGGGTTTTCATTGAGGTATGGAGGCTCCCCTTCAA
TCATTTCGATGGCCATGATGCCCAGGGACCAGATGTCAACCTTGGGCCCATAGGCCTTTCGTGTCACAAC
CTCTGGTGCCATCCAGTATGGGGTTCCTACCATGGTGCTCCGTTTGCTCTGCTCTGGGGTTATCTGTGCA
CAGAATCCAAAGTCAGTTAGCTTGACAGAGCCATCCATTCCCAACAGAATATTGTCACTCTTGATGTCTC
TGTGAATGACCTGGTTCGAATGCAAGAACTCCAGAGCCTGCAGACACTCACGGCACACAGCTGCAATTTG
GCCTTCATCCATGCAAGTTTCTGTCACCACATCTGTCAAGGAGCCTCCAGCCAAGTATTCCATAACAACC
CACAGCTCATCTCCCACGAGGTAACTGTCCAAGTAATTCACAATGTTTGGGTT
